>Addgene plasmid #102625 | pCMV4a-Flag-c-Myc | addgene full sequence | sequence record 197913 | Addgene NGS Result
AATTACGGGGTCATTAGTTCATAGCCCATATATGGAGTTCCGCGTTACATAACTTACGGTAAATGGCCCG
CCTGGCTGACCGCCCAACGACCCCCGCCCATTGACGTCAATAATGACGTATGTTCCCATAGTAACGCCAA
TAGGGACTTTCCATTGACGTCAATGGGTGGAGTATTTACGGTAAACTGCCCACTTGGCAGTACATCAAGT
GTATCATATGCCAAGTACGCCCCCTATTGACGTCAATGACGGTAAATGGCCCGCCTGGCATTATGCCCAG
TACATGACCTTATGGGACTTTCCTACTTGGCAGTACATCTACGTATTAGTCATCGCTATTACCATGGTGA
TGCGGTTTTGGCAGTACATCAATGGGCGTGGATAGCGGTTTGACTCACGGGGATTTCCAAGTCTCCACCC
CATTGACGTCAATGGGAGTTTGTTTTGGCACCAAAATCAACGGGACTTTCCAAAATGTCGTAACAACTCC
GCCCCATTGACGCAAATGGGCGGTAGGCGTGTACGGTGGGAGGTCTATATAAGCAGAGCTGGTTTAGTGA
ACCGTCAGATCCGCTAGCGATTACGCCAAGCTCGAAATTAACCCTCACTAAAGGGAACAAAAGCTGGAGC
TCCACCGCGGTGGCGGCCGCTCTAGCCCGGGCGGATCCATGGATTACAAGGATGACGACGATAAGGGAAT
GCCCCTCAACGTTAGCTTCACCAACAGGAACTATGACCTCGACTACGACTCGGTGCAGCCGTATTTCTAC
TGCGACGAGGAGGAGAACTTCTACCAGCAGCAGCAGCAGAGCGAGCTGCAGCCCCCGGCGCCCAGCGAGG
ATATCTGGAAGAAATTCGAGCTGCTGCCCACCCCGCCCCTGTCCCCTAGCCGCCGCTCCGGGCTCTGCTC
GCCCTCCTACGTTGCGGTCACACCCTTCTCCCTTCGGGGAGACAACGACGGCGGTGGCGGGAGCTTCTCC
ACGGCCGACCAGCTGGAGATGGTGACCGAGCTGCTGGGAGGAGACATGGTGAACCAGAGTTTCATCTGCG
ACCCGGACGACGAGACCTTCATCAAAAACATCATCATCCAGGACTGTATGTGGAGCGGCTTCTCGGCCGC
CGCCAAGCTCGTCTCAGAGAAGCTGGCCTCCTACCAGGCTGCGCGCAAAGACAGCGGCAGCCCGAACCCC
GCCCGCGGCCACAGCGTCTGCTCCACCTCCAGCTTGTACCTGCAGGATCTGAGCGCCGCCGCCTCAGAGT
GCATCGACCCCTCGGTGGTCTTCCCCTACCCTCTCAACGACAGCAGCTCGCCCAAGTCCTGCGCCTCGCA
AGACTCCAGCGCCTTCTCTCCGTCCTCGGATTCTCTGCTCTCCTCGACGGAGTCCTCCCCGCAGGGCAGC
CCCGAGCCCCTGGTGCTCCATGAGGAGACACCGCCCACCACCAGCAGCGACTCTGAGGAGGAACAAGAAG
ATGAGGAAGAAATCGATGTTGTTTCTGTGGAAAAGAGGCAGGCTCCTGGCAAAAGGTCAGAGTCTGGATC
ACCTTCTGCTGGAGGCCACAGCAAACCTCCTCACAGCCCACTGGTCCTCAAGAGGTGCCACGTCTCCACA
CATCAGCACAACTACGCAGCGCCTCCCTCCACTCGGAAGGACTATCCTGCTGCCAAGAGGGTCAAGTTGG
ACAGTGTCAGAGTCCTGAGACAGATCAGCAACAACCGAAAATGCACCAGCCCCAGGTCCTCGGACACCGA
GGAGAATGTCAAGAGGCGAACACACAACGTCTTGGAGCGCCAGAGGAGGAACGAGCTAAAACGGAGCTTT
TTTGCCCTGCGTGACCAGATCCCGGAGTTGGAAAACAATGAAAAGGCCCCCAAGGTAGTTATCCTTAAAA
AAGCCACAGCATACATCCTGTCCGTCCAAGCAGAGGAGCAAAAGCTCATTTCTGAAGAGGACTTGTTGCG
GAAACGACGAGAACAGTTGAAACACAAACTTGAACAGCTACGGAACTCTTGTGCGTAACTCGAGGATTAC
AAGGATGACGACGATAAGTAGGGCCCGGTACCTTAATTAATTAAGGTACCAGGTAAGTGTACCCAATTCG
CCCTATAGTGAGTCGTATTACAATTCACTCGATCGCCCTTCCCAACAGTTGCGCAGCCTGAATGGCGAAT
GGAGATCCAATTTTTAAGTGTATAATGTGTTAAACTACTGATTCTAATTGTTTGTGTATTTTAGATTCAC
AGTCCCAAGGCTCATTTCAGGCCCCTCAGTCCTCACAGTCTGTTCATGATCATAATCAGCCATACCACAT
TTGTAGAGGTTTTACTTGCTTTAAAAAACCTCCCACACCTCCCCCTGAACCTGAAACATAAAATGAATGC
AATTGTTGTTGTTAACTTGTTTATTGCAGCTTATAATGGTTACAAATAAAGCAATAGCATCACAAATTTC
ACAAATAAAGCATTTTTTTCACTGCATTCTAGTTGTGGTTTGTCCAAACTCATCAATGTATCTTAACGCG
TAAATTGTAAGCGTTAATATTTTGTTAAAATTCGCGTTAAATTTTTGTTAAATCAGCTCATTTTTTAACC
AATAGGCCGAAATCGGCAAAATCCCTTATAAATCAAAAGAATAGACCGAGATAGGGT
[37 nt withheld, positions 2648-2684]
AAAGAACGTGGACTCCAACGTCAAAGG
[49 nt withheld, positions 2712-2760]
T
[91 nt withheld, positions 2762-2852]
G
[124 nt withheld, positions 2854-2977]
CAGGTGGCACTTTTCGGGGAAATGTGCGCGGAACCCCTATTTGTTTATTTTTCTAAATACATTCAAATAT
GTATCCGCTCATGAGACAATAACCCTGATAAATGCTTCAATAATATTGAAAAAGGAAGAATCCTGAGGCG
GAAAGAACCAGCTGTGGAATGTGTGTCAGTTAGGGTGTGGAAAGTCCCCAGGCTCCCCAGCAGGCAGAAG
TATGCAAAGCATGCATCTCAATTAGTCAGCAACCAGGTGTGGAAAGTCCCCAGGCTCCCCAGCAGGCAGA
AGTATGCAAAGCATGCATCTCAATTAGTCAGCAACCATAGTCCCGCCCCTAACTCCGCCCATCCCGCCCC
TAACTCCGCCCAGTTCCGCCCATTCTCCGCCCCATGGCTGACTAATTTTTTTTATTTATGCAGAGGCCGA
GGCCGCCTCGGCCTCTGAGCTATTCCAGAAGTAGTGAGGAGGCTTTTTTGGAGGCCTAGGCTTTTGCAAA
GATCGATCAAGAGACAGGATGAGGATCGTTTCGCATGATTGAACAAGATGGATTGCACGCAGGTTCTCCG
GCCGCTTGGGTGGAGAGGCTATTCGGCTATGACTGGGCACAACAGACAATCGGCTGCTCTGATGCCGCCG
TGTTCCGGCTGTCAGCGCAGGGGCGCCCGGTTCTTTTTGTCAAGACCGACCTGTCCGGTGCCCTGAATGA
ACTGCAAGACGAGGCAGCGCGGCTATCGTGGCTGGCCACGACGGGCGTTCCTTGCGCAGCTGTGCTCGAC
GTTGTCACTGAAGCGGGAAGGGACTGGCTGCTATTGGGCGAAGTGCCGGGGCAGGATCTCCTGTCATCTC
ACCTTGCTCCTGCCGAGAAAGTATCCATCATGGCTGATGCAATGCGGCGGCTGCATACGCTTGATCCGGC
TACCTGCCCATTCGACCACCAAGCGAAACATCGCATCGAGCGAGCACGTACTCGGATGGAAGCCGGTCTT
GTCGATCAGGATGATCTGGACGAAGAACATCAGGGGCTCGCGCCAGCCGAACTGTTCGCCAGGCTCAAGG
CGAGCATGCCCGACGGCGAGGATCTCGTCGTGACCCATGGCGATGCCTGCTTGCCGAATATCATGGTGGA
AAATGGCCGCTTTTCTGGATTCATCGACTGTGGCCGGCTGGGTGTGGCGGACCGCTATCAGGACATAGCG
TTGGCTACCCGTGATATTGCTGAAGAACTTGGCGGCGAATGGGCTGACCGCTTCCTCGTGCTTTACGGTA
TCGCCGCTCCCGATTCGCAGCGCATCGCCTTCTATCGCCTTCTTGACGAGTTCTTCTGAGCGGGACTCTG
GGGTTCGAAATGACCGACCAAGCGACGCCCAACCTGCCATCACGAGATTTCGATTCCACCGCCGCCTTCT
ATGAAAGGTTGGGCTTCGGAATCGTTTTCCGGGACGCCGGCTGGATGATCCTCCAGCGCGGGGATCTCAT
GCTGGAGTTCTTCGCCCACCCTAGGGGGAGGCTAACTGAAACACGGAAGGAGACAATACCGGAAGGAACC
CGCGCTATGACGGCAATAAAAAGACAGAATAAAACGCACGGTGTTGGGTCGTTTGTTCATAAACGCGGGG
TTCGGTCCCAGGGCTGGCACTCTGTCGATACCCCACCGAGACCCCATTGGGGCCAATACGCCCGCGTTTC
TTCCTTTTCCCCACCCCACCCCCCAAGTTCGGGTGAAGGCCCAGGGCTCGCAGCCAACGTCGGGGCGGCA
GGCCCTGCCATAGCCTCAGGTTACTCATATATACTTTAGATTGATTTAAAACTTCATTTTTAATTTAAAA
GGATCTAGGTGAAGATCCTTTTTGATAATCTCATGACCAAAATCCCTTAACGTGAGTTTTCGTTCCACTG
AGCGTCAGACCCCGTAGAAAAGATCAAAGGATCTTCTTGAGATCCTTTTTTTCTGCGCGTAATCTGCTGC
TTGCAAACAAAAAAACCACCGCTACCAGCGGTGGTTTGTTTGCCGGATCAAGAGCTACCAACTCTTTTTC
CGAAGGTAACTGGCTTCAGCAGAGCGCAGATACCAAATACTGTTCTTCTAGTGTAGCCGTAGTTAGGCCA
CCACTTCAAGAACTCTGTAGCACCGCCTACATACCTCGCTCTGCTAATCCTGTTACCAGTGGCTGCTGCC
AGTGGCGATAAGTCGTGTCTTACCGGGTTGGACTCAAGACGATAGTTACCGGATAAGGCGCAGCGGTCGG
GCTGAACGGGGGGTTCGTGCACACAGCCCAGCTTGGAGCGAACGACCTACACCGAACTGAGATACCTACA
GCGTGAGCTATGAGAAAGCGCCACGCTTCCCGAAGGGAGAAAGGCGGACAGGTATCCGGTAAGCGGCAGG
GTCGGAACAGGAGAGCGCACGAGGGAGCTTCCAGGGGGAAACGCCTGGTATCTTTATAGTCCTGTCGGGT
TTCGCCACCTCTGACTTGAGCGTCGATTTTTGTGATGCTCGTCAGGGGGGCGGAGCCTATGGAAAAACGC
CAGCAACGCGGCCTTTTTACGGTTCCTGGCCTTTTGCTGGCCTTTTGCTCACATGTTCTTTCCTGCGTTA
TCCCCTGATTCTGTGGATAACCGTATTACCGCCATGCATTAGTTATTAATAGTAATC
Features (pLannotate 1.2.2; 21 found; start..end, strand, type, name):
     43..346     +  enhancer       CMV enhancer: human cytomegalovirus immediate early enhancer
    347..550     +  promoter       CMV promoter: human cytomegalovirus (CMV) immediate early promoter
    596..614     +  promoter       T3 promoter: promoter for bacteriophage T3 RNA polymerase
    627..655     +  misc_feature   MCS (fragment): pBluescript multiple cloning site
    672..698     +  CDS            3xFLAG (fragment): three tandem FLAG® epitope tags
    699..2018    +  CDS            c-Myc: human c-Myc proto-oncogene
   2025..2048    +  CDS            3xFLAG (fragment): three tandem FLAG® epitope tags
   2102..2120    -  promoter       T7 promoter: promoter for bacteriophage T7 RNA polymerase
   2130..2169    +  CDS            lacZα (fragment): LacZα fragment of β-galactosidase; lacZ fragment
   2179..2234    +  intron         small t intron (fragment): SV40 (simian virus 40) small t antigen intron
   2234..2371    +  CDS            large T antigen (fragment): large T antigen from SV40 (simian virus 40)
   2394..2515    +  polyA_signal   SV40 poly(A) signal: SV40 polyadenylation signal
   2549..2977    -  rep_origin     f1 ori (sequence partly withheld): f1 bacteriophage origin of replication; arrow indicates direction of (+) strand synthesis
   3004..3106    +  promoter       AmpR promoter: bla
   3110..3467    +  promoter       SV40 promoter: SV40 enhancer and early promoter
   3502..4296    +  CDS            NeoR/KanR: aminoglycoside phosphotransferase from Tn5; aph(3')-II (or nptII); confers resistance to neomycin, kanamycin, and G418 (Geneticin®)
   4317..4469    +  CDS            ble (fragment): BLE_KLEPN - Experimental evidence at protein level: Swiss-Prot protein existence level 1. Binding protein with a strong affinity to the bleomycin family of antibiotics. Binds to CL990; an antimitotic-antibiotic compound. From Klebsiella pneumoniae.
   4528..4575    +  polyA_signal   HSV TK poly(A) signal: herpes simplex virus thymidine kinase polyadenylation signal (Cole and Stacy, 1985)
   4666..4682    -  polyA_signal   bGH poly(A) signal (fragment): bovine growth hormone polyadenylation signal
   4904..5492    +  rep_origin     ori: high-copy-number ColE1/pMB1/pBR322/pUC origin of replication
   5607..5624    +  enhancer       CMV enhancer (fragment): human cytomegalovirus immediate early enhancer
