[The description below was written by a language model from this plasmid's Addgene catalogue record and pLannotate feature annotations shown in this document.]
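Description:
pCMV4a-Flag-c-Myc is a mammalian expression plasmid built on the pCMV-Tag-4A backbone that carries the human MYC (c-Myc) coding sequence, cloned between BamHI and XhoI sites that both remain intact. Transcription is driven by the human cytomegalovirus immediate-early enhancer and promoter and is terminated by an SV40 polyadenylation signal downstream of the insert. The catalogue entry lists a Flag tag at the N terminus of the insert. The feature table shows a short FLAG-type match immediately upstream of the c-Myc open reading frame and a second short FLAG-type match just downstream of it, the latter probably corresponding to the C-terminal tag position of the backbone. Whether this downstream tag is translated in frame with c-Myc is not stated in the record. T3 and T7 phage promoters flank the cloning region and serve as sequencing primer sites.

The plasmid is propagated in E. coli as a high-copy construct through a ColE1/pUC-type origin, and it also carries an f1 origin for single-stranded DNA production. A single NeoR/KanR (Tn5 aminoglycoside phosphotransferase) gene serves for selection in both hosts. A bacterial bla promoter drives it for kanamycin resistance in bacteria, and an SV40 early promoter with an HSV TK polyadenylation signal drives it for G418 selection of stably transfected mammalian cells. The total size is 5,624 bp. The construct is intended for transient or stable overexpression of epitope-tagged c-Myc in mammalian cells, allowing detection or immunoprecipitation through the Flag epitope. It was deposited in connection with work on c-Myc oncoprotein degradation promoted by SIRT2 inhibition.
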