Addgene plasmid #102625: pCMV4a-Flag-c-Myc
Purpose: Expresses c-Myc in mammalian cells
Depositing lab: Hening Lin. Depositing organization: Cornell University. Publication: A SIRT2-Selective Inhibitor Promotes c-Myc Oncoprotein Degradation and Exhibits Broad Anticancer Activity. Jing H, Hu J, He B, Negron Abril YL, Stupinski J, Weiser K, Carbonaro M, Chiang YL, Southard T, Giannakakou P, Weiss RS, Lin H. Cancer Cell. 2016 Mar 14;29(3):297-310. doi: 10.1016/j.ccell.2016.02.007. PubMed 26977881.
Backbone
  Vector backbone: pCMV-Tag-4A
  Backbone size w/o insert (bp): 4319
  Total vector size (bp): 5624
  Vector type: Mammalian Expression
  Selectable markers: Neomycin (select with G418)
Growth in bacteria
  Bacterial resistance: Kanamycin, 50 μg/mL
  Growth temperature: 37°C
  Growth strain: DH5alpha
  Copy number: High Copy
Gene/Insert
  Gene/Insert name: MYC
  Species: H. sapiens (human)
  Insert size (bp): 1350
  GenBank ID: NM_002467.4
  Entrez Gene: MYC (a.k.a. MRTL, MYCC, bHLHe39, c-Myc)
  Promoter: CMV
  Tag / fusion protein: Flag (N terminal on insert)
  Cloning method: Restriction Enzyme; 5′ cloning site BamHI (not destroyed); 3′ cloning site XhoI (not destroyed)
  Sequencing primers: 5′ T3 promoter; 3′ T7 promoter
Terms and licenses: Academic/Nonprofit Terms; Industry Terms: Not Available to Industry
How to cite: pCMV4a-Flag-c-Myc was a gift from Hening Lin (Addgene plasmid # 102625 ; http://n2t.net/addgene:102625 ; RRID:Addgene_102625)
